>Addgene plasmid #54529 | tdTurboRFP-N1 | depositor partial sequence | sequence record 84926 | insert sequence
ACGTCAGATCCGCTAGCGCTACCGGACTCAGATCTCGAGCTCAAGCTTCGAATTCTGCAGTCGACGGTAC
CGCGGGCCCGGGATCCACCGGTCGCCACCATGAGCGAGCTGATCAAGGAGAACATGCACATGAAGCTGTA
CATGGAGGGCACCGTGAACAACCACCACTTCAAGTGCACATCCGAGGGCGAAGGCAAGCCCTACGAGGGC
ACCCAGACCATGAAGATCAAGGTGGTCGAGGGCGGCCCTCTCCCCTTCGCCTTCGACATCCTGGCTACCA
GCTTCATGTACGGCAGCAAAGCCTTCATCAACCACACCCAGGGCATCCCCGACTTCTTTAAGCAGTCCTT
CCCTGAGGGCTTCACATGGGAGAGAATCACCACATACGAAGACGGGGGCGTGCTGACCGCTACCCAGGAC
ACCAGCTTCCAGAACGGCTGCATCATCTACAACGTCAAGATCAACGGGGTGAACTTCCCATCCAACGGCC
CTGTGATGCAGAAGAAAACACGCGGCTGGGAGGCCAACACCGAGATGCTGTACCCCGCTGACGGCGGCCT
GAGAGGCCACAGCCAGATGGCCCTGAAGCTCGTGGGCGGGGGCTACCTGCACTGCTCCTTCAAGACCACA
TACAGATCCAAGAAACCCGCTAAGAACCTCAAGATGCCCGGCTTCCACTTCGTGGACCACAGACTGGAAA
GAATCAAGGAGGCCGACAAAGAGACCTACGTCGAGCAGCACGAGATGGCTGTGGCCAAGTACTGCGACCT
CCCTAGCAAACTGGGGCACAGAGGGCATGGCACCGGCAGCACCGGCAGCGGCAGCTCCGGTACCGCCTCC
TCCGAGGACAACAACATGGCCATGAGCGAGCTGATCAAGGAGAACATGCACATGAAGCTGTACATGGAGG
GCACCGTGAACAACCACCACTTCAAGTGCACATCCGAGGGCGAAGGCAAGCCCTACGAGGGCACCCAGAC
CATGAAGATCAAGGTGGTCGAGGGCGGCCCTCTCCCCTTCGCCTTCGACATCCTGGCTACCAGCTTCATG
TACGGCAGCAAAGCCTTCATCAACCACACCCAGGGCATCCCCGACTTCTTTAAGCAGTCCTTCCCTGAGG
GCTTCACATGGGAGAGAATCACCACATACGAAGACGGGGGCGTGCTGACCGCTACCCAGGACACCAGCTT
CCAGAACGGCTGCATCATCTACAACGTCAAGATCAACGGGGTGAACTTCCCATCCAACGGCCCTGTGATG
CAGAAGAAAACACGCGGCTGGGAGGCCAACACCGAGATGCTGTACCCCGCTGACGGCGGCCTGAGAGGCC
ACAGCCAGATGGCCCTGAAGCTCGTGGGCGGGGGCTACCTGCACTGCTCCTTCAAGACCACATACAGATC
CAAGAAACCCGCTAAGAACCTCAAGATGCCCGGCTTCCACTTCGTGGACCACAGACTGGAAAGAATCAAG
GAGGCCGACAAAGAGACCTACGTCGAGCAGCACGAGATGGCTGTGGCCAAGTACTGCGACCTCCCTAGCA
AACTGGGGCACAGAGATGAATCCGGACTCAGATCTTGAGCGGCCGCGACTCTAGATCATAATCAGCCATA
CCACATTG
