>Addgene plasmid #54529 | tdTurboRFP-N1 | addgene partial sequence | sequence record 93315 | CMV-F 5'-CGCAAATGGGCGGTAGGCGTG-3'
GTGAACCGTCAGATCCGCTAGCGCTACCGGACTCAGATCTCGAGCTCAAGCTTCGAATTCTGCAGTCGAC
GGTACCGCGGGCCCGGGATCCACCGGTCGCCACCATGAGCGAGCTGATCAAGGAGAACATGCACATGAAG
CTGTACATGGAGGGCACCGTGAACAACCACCACTTCAAGTGCACATCCGAGGGCGAAGGCAAGCCCTACG
AGGGCACCCAGACCATGAAGATCAAGGTGGTCGAGGGCGGCCCTCTCCCCTTCGCCTTCGACATCCTGGC
TACCAGCTTCATGTACGGCAGCAAAGCCTTCATCAACCACACCCAGGGCATCCCCGACTTCTTTAAGCAG
TCCTTCCCTGAGGGCTTCACATGGGAGAGAATCACCACATACGAAGACGGGGGCGTGCTGACCGCTACCC
AGGACACCAGCTTCCAGAACGGCTGCATCATCTACAACGTCAAGATCAACGGGGTGAACTTCCCATCCAA
CGGCCCTGTGATGCAGAAGAAAACACGCGGCTGGGAGGCCAACACCGAGATGCTGTACCCCGCTGACGGC
GGCCTGAGAGGCCACAGCCAGATGGCCCTGAAGCTCGTGGGCGGGGGCTACCTGCACTGCTCCTTCAAGA
CCACATACAGATCCAAGAAACCCGCTAAGAACCTCAAGATGCCCGGCTTCCACTTCGTGGACCACAGACT
GGAAAGAATCAAGGAGGCCGACAAAGAGACCTACGTCGAGCAGCACGAGATGGCTGTGGCCAAGTACTGC
GACCTCCCTAGCAAACTGGGGCACAGAGGGCATGGCACCGGCAGCACCGGCAGCGGCAGCTCCGGTACCG
CCTCCTCCGAGGACAACAACATGGCCATGAGCGAGCTGATCAAGGAGAACATGCACATGAAGCTGTACAT
GGA
