[The description below was written by a language model from this plasmid's Addgene catalogue record.]
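Description:
tdTurboRFP-N1 is an empty mammalian expression backbone of about 4.75 kb, built in the "N1" cloning-vector format for making fluorescent fusion proteins. It carries no gene of interest. The payload is the coding sequence for tdTurboRFP, which by its name is a tandem-dimer version of the red fluorescent protein TurboRFP, with recorded excitation and emission maxima of 553 nm and 576 nm. The tag is listed as C-terminal on the backbone, so a user-supplied open reading frame is cloned upstream of and in frame with the fluorescent protein. This yields a fusion in which tdTurboRFP is attached to the C-terminus of the protein under study. Without an insert, the vector would presumably express the fluorescent protein alone.

The plasmid is propagated in standard E. coli cloning strains as a high-copy plasmid under kanamycin selection. In mammalian cells, stable transfectants can be selected with G418 through the neomycin resistance marker. The record includes no feature table, so the promoter driving the fusion, the polyadenylation signal, the origin of replication and the restriction sites available in the cloning region are not stated and should be confirmed from the full sequence. The arrangement of the kanamycin and neomycin resistance functions is likewise not described.

Typical uses supported by the record are building C-terminally red-tagged fusion proteins for live-cell localization imaging and serving as a red fluorescent marker or control in transfected mammalian cells. Part of the plasmid derives from material generated in work on bright red fluorescent proteins.
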