Addgene plasmid #54529: tdTurboRFP-N1
Purpose: (Empty Backbone) Localization: N1 Cloning Vector, Excitation: 553, Emission: 576
Depositing lab: Dmitriy Chudakov & Michael Davidson & Dorus Gadella. Publication: Bright monomeric red fluorescent protein with an extended fluorescence lifetime. Merzlyak EM, Goedhart J, Shcherbo D, Bulina ME, Shcheglov AS, Fradkov AF, Gaintzeva A, Lukyanov KA, Lukyanov S, Gadella TW, Chudakov DM. Nat Methods. 2007 Jul;4(7):555-7. Epub 2007 Jun 17. 10.1038/nmeth1062 PubMed 17572680.
Backbone
  Vector backbone: tdTurboRFP-N1
  Backbone size (bp): 4750
  Vector type: Mammalian Expression
  Selectable markers: Neomycin (select with G418)
  Tag / fusion protein: tdTurboRFP (C terminal on backbone)
Growth in bacteria
  Bacterial resistance: Kanamycin, 50 μg/mL
  Growth temperature: 37°C
  Growth strain: DH5alpha
  Copy number: High Copy
Gene/Insert
  Gene/Insert name: None
  Tag / fusion protein: tdTurboRFP (C terminal on backbone)
Resource information
  A portion of this plasmid was derived from a plasmid made by: D.M. Chudakov and T.W.J. Gadella; PMID 17572680
Terms and licenses: Academic/Nonprofit Terms; Industry Terms
Depositor comments: . Excitation = 553; Emission = 576
How to cite: tdTurboRFP-N1 was a gift from Dmitriy Chudakov & Michael Davidson & Dorus Gadella (Addgene plasmid # 54529)
